>Addgene plasmid #207704 | qTAG-N-Zeo-ultraID | addgene full sequence | sequence record 413765 | Addgene NGS Result
TCGCGCGTTTCGGTGATGACGGTGAAAACCTCTGACACATGCAGCTCCCGGAGACGGTCACAGCTTGTCT
GTAAGCGGATGCCGGGAGCAGACAAGCCCGTCAGGGCGCGTCAGCGGGTGTTGGCGGGTGTCGGGGCTGG
CTTAACTATGCGGCATCAGAGCAGATTGTACTGAGAGTGCACCATATGCGGTGTGAAATACCGCACAGAT
GCGTAAGGAGAAAATACCGCATCAGGCGCCATTCGCCATTCAGGCTGCGCAACTGTTGGGAAGGGCGATC
GGTGCGGGCCTCTTCGCTATTACGCCAGCTGGCGAAAGGGGGATGTGCTGCAAGGCGATTAAGTTGGGTA
ACGCCAGGGTTTTCCCAGTCACGACGTTGTAAAACGACGGCCAGTGAATTCGGCAAGAGCAAGACCGGTA
GCTACCGTTCGTATAGCATACATTATACGAAGTTATCTGCTAGCATGGCCAAGTTGACCAGTGCCGTTCC
GGTGCTCACCGCGCGCGACGTCGCCGGAGCGGTCGAGTTCTGGACCGACCGGCTCGGGTTCAGCCGGGAC
TTCGTGGAGGACGACTTCGCCGGTGTGGTCCGGGACGACGTGACCCTGTTCATCAGCGCGGTCCAGGACC
AGGTGGTGCCGGACAACACCCTGGCCTGGGTGTGGGTGCGCGGCCTGGACGAGCTGTACGCCGAGTGGTC
GGAGGTCGTGTCCACGAACTTCCGGGACGCCTCCGGGCCGGCCATGACCGAGATCGGCGAGCAGCCGTGG
GGGCGGGAGTTCGCCCTGCGCGACCCGGCCGGCAACTGCGTGCACTTCGTGGCCGAGGAGCAGGACGGAT
CCGGAGCTACTAACTTCAGCCTGCTGAAGCAGGCCGGAGACGTGGAGGAGAACCCTGGACCTTCTAGAAT
AACTTCGTATAGCATACATTATACGAACGGTAGCACGCGTGGAGGTGGCGGTTCCGGCAAGCCCATCCCC
AACCCCCTGCTGGGCCTGGACAGCACCGGAGGTGGCGGATCAATGTTCAAGAACCTGATCTGGCTGAAGG
AGGTGGACAGCACCCAGGAGAGACTGAAGGAGTGGAACGTGTCCTACGGCACCGCCCTGGTGGCCGACAG
ACAGACCAAGGGCAGAGGCGGCCCCGGCAGAAAGTGGCTGAGCCAGGAGGGCGGCCTGTACTTCAGCTTC
CTGCTGAACCCCAAGGAGTTCGAGAACCTGCTGCAGCTGCCCCTGGTGCTGGGCCTGAGCGTGAGCGAGG
CCCTGGAGGAGATCACCGAGATCCCCTTCAGCCTGAAGTGGCCCAACGACGTGTACTTCCAGGAGAAGAA
GGTGAGCGGCGTGCTGTGCGAGCTGAGCAAGGACAAGCTGATCGTGGGCATCGGCATCAACGTGAACCAG
AGAGAGATCCCCGAGGAGATCAAGGACAGAGCCACCACCCTGTACGAGATCACCGGCAAGGACTGGGACA
GAAAGGAGGTGCTGCTGAAGGTGCTGAAGAGAATCAGCGAGAACCTGAAGAAGTTCAAGGAGAAGGGTGG
AGGCGGATCTCTCGAGGGAGGAAGCGGAGGATCTGGCGGTACCAAGCTTGGCGTAATCATGGTCATAGCT
GTTTCCTGTGTGAAATTGTTATCCGCTCACAATTCCACACAACATACGAGCCGGAAGCATAAAGTGTAAA
GCCTGGGGTGCCTAATGAGTGAGCTAACTCACATTAATTGCGTTGCGCTCACTGCCCGCTTTCCAGTCGG
GAAACCTGTCGTGCCAGCTGCATTAATGAATCGGCCAACGCGCGGGGAGAGGCGGTTTGCGTATTGGGCG
CTCTTCCGCTTCCTCGCTCACTGACTCGCTGCGCTCGGTCGTTCGGCTGCGGCGAGCGGTATCAGCTCAC
TCAAAGGCGGTAATACGGTTATCCACAGAATCAGGGGATAACGCAGGAAAGAACATGTGAGCAAAAGGCC
AGCAAAAGGCCAGGAACCGTAAAAAGGCCGCGTTGCTGGCGTTTTTCCATAGGCTCCGCCCCCCTGACGA
GCATCACAAAAATCGACGCTCAAGTCAGAGGTGGCGAAACCCGACAGGACTATAAAGATACCAGGCGTTT
CCCCCTGGAAGCTCCCTCGTGCGCTCTCCTGTTCCGACCCTGCCGCTTACCGGATACCTGTCCGCCTTTC
TCCCTTCGGGAAGCGTGGCGCTTTCTCATAGCTCACGCTGTAGGTATCTCAGTTCGGTGTAGGTCGTTCG
CTCCAAGCTGGGCTGTGTGCACGAACCCCCCGTTCAGCCCGACCGCTGCGCCTTATCCGGTAACTATCGT
CTTGAGTCCAACCCGGTAAGACACGACTTATCGCCACTGGCAGCAGCCACTGGTAACAGGATTAGCAGAG
CGAGGTATGTAGGCGGTGCTACAGAGTTCTTGAAGTGGTGGCCTAACTACGGCTACACTAGAAGAACAGT
ATTTGGTATCTGCGCTCTGCTGAAGCCAGTTACCTTCGGAAAAAGAGTTGGTAGCTCTTGATCCGGCAAA
CAAACCACCGCTGGTAGCGGTGGTTTTTTTGTTTGCAAGCAGCAGATTACGCGCAGAAAAAAAGGATCTC
AAGAAGATCCTTTGATCTTTTCTACGGGGTCTGACGCTCAGTGGAACGAAAACTCACGTTAAGGGATTTT
GGTCATGAGATTATCAAAAAGGATCTTCACCTAGATCCTTTTAAATTAAAAATGAAGTTTTAAATCAATC
TAAAGTATATATGAGTAAACTTGGTCTGACAGTTACCAATGCTTAATCAGTGAGGCACCTATCTCAGCGA
TCTGTCTATTTCGTTCATCCATAGTTGCCTGACTCCCCGTCGTGTAGATAACTACGATACGGGAGGGCTT
ACCATCTGGCCCCAGTGCTGCAATGATACCGCGAGACCCACGCTCACCGGCTCCAGATTTATCAGCAATA
AACCAGCCAGCCGGAAGGGCCGAGCGCAGAAGTGGTCCTGCAACTTTATCCGCCTCCATCCAGTCTATTA
ATTGTTGCCGGGAAGCTAGAGTAAGTAGTTCGCCAGTTAATAGTTTGCGCAACGTTGTTGCCATTGCTAC
AGGCATCGTGGTGTCACGCTCGTCGTTTGGTATGGCTTCATTCAGCTCCGGTTCCCAACGATCAAGGCGA
GTTACATGATCCCCCATGTTGTGCAAAAAAGCGGTTAGCTCCTTCGGTCCTCCGATCGTTGTCAGAAGTA
AGTTGGCCGCAGTGTTATCACTCATGGTTATGGCAGCACTGCATAATTCTCTTACTGTCATGCCATCCGT
AAGATGCTTTTCTGTGACTGGTGAGTACTCAACCAAGTCATTCTGAGAATAGTGTATGCGGCGACCGAGT
TGCTCTTGCCCGGCGTCAATACGGGATAATACCGCGCCACATAGCAGAACTTTAAAAGTGCTCATCATTG
GAAAACGTTCTTCGGGGCGAAAACTCTCAAGGATCTTACCGCTGTTGAGATCCAGTTCGATGTAACCCAC
TCGTGCACCCAACTGATCTTCAGCATCTTTTACTTTCACCAGCGTTTCTGGGTGAGCAAAAACAGGAAGG
CAAAATGCCGCAAAAAAGGGAATAAGGGCGACACGGAAATGTTGAATACTCATACTCTTCCTTTTTCAAT
ATTATTGAAGCATTTATCAGGGTTATTGTCTCATGAGCGGATACATATTTGAATGTATTTAGAAAAATAA
ACAAATAGGGGTTCCGCGCACATTTCCCCGAAAAGTGCCACCTGACGTCTAAGAAACCATTATTATCATG
ACATTAACCTATAAAAATAGGCGTATCACGAGGCCCTTTCGTC
Features (pLannotate 1.2.2; 14 found; start..end, strand, type, name):
    137..236     +  misc_feature   bom (fragment): basis of mobility region from pBR322
    242..399     -  CDS            lacZα (fragment): LacZα fragment of β-galactosidase; lacZ fragment
    423..456     +  protein_bind   lox71: Left element (LE) mutant of loxP (Araki et al., 2010). Cre-mediated recombination occurs in the 8-bp core sequence (GCATACAT). Cre recombinase
    465..836     +  CDS            ble: BLE_STRHI - Experimental evidence at protein level: Swiss-Prot protein existence level 1. Binding protein with a strong affinity to the bleomycin family of antibiotics. From Streptoalloteichus hindustanus.
    909..942     +  protein_bind   lox66: Right element (RE) mutant of loxP (Araki et al., 2010). Cre-mediated recombination occurs in the 8-bp core sequence (GCATACAT). Cre recombinase
   1023..1535    +  CDS            BioID2 (fragment): promiscuous R40G mutant of a biotin protein ligase from Aquifex aeolicus (Kim et al., 2016)
   1626..1642    -  protein_bind   lac operator: The lac repressor binds to the lac operator to inhibit transcription in E. coli. This inhibition can be relieved by adding lactose or isopropyl-β-D-thiogalactopyranoside (IPTG). lac repressor encoded by lacI
   1650..1680    -  promoter       lac promoter: promoter for the E. coli lac operon
   1695..1716    -  protein_bind   CAP binding site: CAP binding activates transcription in the presence of cAMP. E. coli catabolite activator protein
   1729..1821    -  CDS            lacI (fragment): lac repressor; lacI; The lac repressor binds to the lac operator to inhibit transcription in E. coli. This inhibition can be relieved by adding lactose or isopropyl-β-D-thiogalactopyranoside (IPTG).
   2004..2592    -  rep_origin     ori: high-copy-number ColE1/pMB1/pBR322/pUC origin of replication
   2763..3623    -  CDS            AmpR: β-lactamase; bla; confers resistance to ampicillin, carbenicillin, and related antibiotics
   3624..3728    -  promoter       AmpR promoter: bla
   3823..35      +  CDS            rop (fragment) (across the origin): Rop protein, which maintains plasmids at low copy number; rop
