[The description below was written by a language model from this plasmid's Addgene catalogue record and pLannotate feature annotations shown in this document.]
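Description:
qTAG-N-Zeo-ultraID is an empty donor scaffold from the qTAG series, built on the pUC19 backbone and intended for CRISPR-based endogenous tagging in mammalian cells. It is propagated in E. coli as a high-copy plasmid through the ColE1/pUC origin and selected with ampicillin via the AmpR (β-lactamase) gene and its promoter. Remnants of the pUC19 lac region (lacZα fragment, lac promoter, operator and CAP site) flank the cassette, and short bom, rop and lacI fragments are backbone leftovers with no designed role.

The payload is a promoterless Zeo-2A-ultraID cassette. The ble gene from Streptoalloteichus hindustanus, which confers zeocin resistance, sits between lox71 and lox66, mutant loxP sites that allow Cre-mediated removal of the marker after selection and leave behind a poorly recombining site. Downstream lies the ultraID coding sequence, which the automated annotation identifies as a BioID2 fragment, consistent with ultraID being a compact promiscuous biotin ligase related to the Aquifex aeolicus enzyme. The 2A peptide named in the catalogue entry is not separately annotated in the feature table.

No gene-specific insert is present. The user adds homology arms on either side of the cassette so that homology-directed repair places it at the N-terminus of a chosen gene. No mammalian promoter is annotated, so expression presumably depends on the endogenous promoter of the targeted locus, with the 2A separating the resistance protein from the ultraID-tagged protein. Zeocin then enriches for correctly edited cells. The resulting fusion would typically support proximity-dependent biotinylation at native expression levels, although the record does not state specific applications.
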