Addgene plasmid #207704: qTAG-N-Zeo-ultraID
Purpose: (Empty Backbone) Empty N-terminus donor cassette. Integrate homology arms to target the N-terminus insertion of a Zeo-2A-ultraID cassette
Depositing lab: Laurence Pelletier. Depositing organization: Sinai Health System. Publication: qTAG: an adaptable plasmid scaffold for CRISPR-based endogenous tagging. Philip R, Sharma A, Matellan L, Erpf AC, Hsu WH, Tkach JM, Wyatt HDM, Pelletier L. EMBO J. 2024 Dec 12. doi: 10.1038/s44318-024-00337-5. PubMed 39668248.
Backbone
  Vector backbone: pUC19
  Backbone manufacturer: Invitrogen
  Backbone size (bp): 2686
  Vector type: Mammalian Expression, CRISPR ; Donor Cassette
  Selectable markers: Zeocin
Growth in bacteria
  Bacterial resistance: Ampicillin, 100 μg/mL
  Growth temperature: 37°C
  Growth strain: DH5alpha
  Copy number: High Copy
Gene/Insert
  Gene/Insert name: None
Terms and licenses: Academic/Nonprofit Terms; Industry Terms: Not Available to Industry
Depositor comments: Please visit https://www.biorxiv.org/content/10.1101/2023.11.01.565029v3 for bioRxiv preprint.
How to cite: qTAG-N-Zeo-ultraID was a gift from Laurence Pelletier (Addgene plasmid # 207704 ; http://n2t.net/addgene:207704 ; RRID:Addgene_207704)
